Addgene plasmid #219571: MYC-hTRAK1(S719A)
Purpose: Expresses MYC-tagged hTRAK1 (S719A)
Depositing lab: Thomas Schwarz. Depositing organization: Boston Children's Hospital. Publication: Energy stress activates AMPK to arrest mitochondria via phosphorylation of TRAK1. Falk JE, Henke T, Gowrisankaran S, Wanderoy S, Basu H, Greally S, Steen J, Schwarz TL. J Cell Biol. 2026 Apr 6;225(4):e202501023. doi: 10.1083/jcb.202501023. Epub 2026 Jan 30. PubMed 41615403.
Backbone
  Vector backbone: pCMV-Tag3A-myc vector
  Backbone manufacturer: Agilent
  Backbone size w/o insert (bp): 4333
  Total vector size (bp): 7198
  Vector type: Mammalian Expression
Growth in bacteria
  Bacterial resistance: Kanamycin, 50 μg/mL
  Growth temperature: 37°C
  Growth strain: DH5alpha
  Copy number: High Copy
Gene/Insert
  Gene/Insert name: trak1
  Species: H. sapiens (human)
  Mutation: Changed serine 719 to alanine
  Entrez Gene: TRAK1 (a.k.a. DEE68, EIEE68, MILT1, OIP106)
  Promoter: CMV
  Tag / fusion protein: MYC (N terminal on insert)
  Cloning method: Other
  Sequencing primers: 5′ CGCAAATGGGCGGTAGGCGTG
Resource information
  A portion of this plasmid was derived from a plasmid made by: This plasmid was made by performing site directed mutagenesis on Addgene plasmid 225204
Terms and licenses: Academic/Nonprofit Terms; Industry Terms: Not Available to Industry
How to cite: MYC-hTRAK1(S719A) was a gift from Thomas Schwarz (Addgene plasmid # 219571 ; http://n2t.net/addgene:219571 ; RRID:Addgene_219571)
