[The description below was written by a language model from this plasmid's Addgene catalogue record and pLannotate feature annotations shown in this document.]
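Description:
MYC-hTRAK1(S719A) is a mammalian expression plasmid built on the Agilent pCMV-Tag3A-myc backbone, carrying human TRAK1 with serine 719 changed to alanine. It was made by site-directed mutagenesis of a related parental plasmid from the same collection. The catalogue lists a total size of about 7.2 kb, and the sequenced record is 7,146 nt. In bacteria it replicates at high copy from a ColE1/pUC-type origin and is selected with kanamycin. An f1 origin is also present. The resistance gene is the Tn5 NeoR/KanR aminoglycoside phosphotransferase, placed behind both a bacterial bla promoter and the SV40 enhancer/early promoter and followed by the HSV TK polyadenylation signal. This arrangement gives kanamycin resistance in E. coli and should also allow G418 selection in mammalian cells.

The expression cassette uses the human CMV immediate early enhancer and promoter to drive an N-terminal Myc epitope fused to the TRAK1 coding sequence, with transcripts terminated by the SV40 poly(A) signal. The annotation matches the tag only as a short fragment of a 3xMyc feature. T3 and T7 phage promoters flank the cloning site. The remaining short hits (lacZα, small t intron, large T antigen, ble and bGH poly(A) fragments) appear to be backbone remnants rather than functional parts.

TRAK1 is an adaptor protein that links kinesin motors to mitochondria and regulates mitochondrial motility. The associated publication title concerns AMPK phosphorylating TRAK1 to arrest mitochondria under energy stress, so the S719A substitution most plausibly serves as a non-phosphorylatable variant for testing that mechanism, although the record does not explicitly state that S719 is the AMPK site. The Myc tag allows detection or immunoprecipitation of the expressed protein in transfected cells.
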