Features (pLannotate 1.2.2; 20 found; start..end, strand, type, name):
      1..589     +  rep_origin     ori: high-copy-number ColE1/pMB1/pBR322/pUC origin of replication
    764..1067    +  enhancer       CMV enhancer: human cytomegalovirus immediate early enhancer
   1068..1271    +  promoter       CMV promoter: human cytomegalovirus (CMV) immediate early promoter
   1317..1335    +  promoter       T3 promoter: promoter for bacteriophage T3 RNA polymerase
   1348..1371    +  misc_feature   MCS (fragment): pBluescript multiple cloning site
   1376..1406    +  CDS            3xMyc (fragment): 3 tandem Myc epitope tags
   1421..4279    +  CDS            TRAK1: TRAK1_HUMAN - Also known as KIAA1042, OIP106. Experimental evidence at protein level: Swiss-Prot protein existence level 1. Involved in the regulation of endosome-to-lysosome trafficking, including endocytic trafficking of EGF-EGFR complexes and GABA-A receptors (PubMed:18675823). Involved in mitochondrial motility. When O-glycosylated, abolishes mitochondrial motility. Crucial for recruiting OGT to the mitochondrial surface of neuronal processes (PubMed:24995978). TRAK1 and RHOT form an essential protein complex that links KIF5 to mitochondria for light chain-independent, anterograde transpor
   4285..4305    +  misc_feature   MCS (fragment): pBluescript multiple cloning site
   4345..4363    -  promoter       T7 promoter: promoter for bacteriophage T7 RNA polymerase
   4373..4412    +  CDS            lacZα (fragment): LacZα fragment of β-galactosidase; lacZ fragment
   4422..4477    +  intron         small t intron (fragment): SV40 (simian virus 40) small t antigen intron
   4477..4614    +  CDS            large T antigen (fragment): large T antigen from SV40 (simian virus 40)
   4637..4758    +  polyA_signal   SV40 poly(A) signal: SV40 polyadenylation signal
   4792..5220    -  rep_origin     f1 ori (sequence partly withheld): f1 bacteriophage origin of replication; arrow indicates direction of (+) strand synthesis
   5247..5349    +  promoter       AmpR promoter: bla
   5353..5710    +  promoter       SV40 promoter: SV40 enhancer and early promoter
   5745..6539    +  CDS            NeoR/KanR: aminoglycoside phosphotransferase from Tn5; aph(3')-II (or nptII); confers resistance to neomycin, kanamycin, and G418 (Geneticin®)
   6560..6712    +  CDS            ble (fragment): BLE_KLEPN - Experimental evidence at protein level: Swiss-Prot protein existence level 1. Binding protein with a strong affinity to the bleomycin family of antibiotics. Binds to CL990; an antimitotic-antibiotic compound. From Klebsiella pneumoniae.
   6771..6818    +  polyA_signal   HSV TK poly(A) signal: herpes simplex virus thymidine kinase polyadenylation signal (Cole and Stacy, 1985)
   6909..6925    -  polyA_signal   bGH poly(A) signal (fragment): bovine growth hormone polyadenylation signal
>Addgene plasmid #219571 | MYC-hTRAK1(S719A) | addgene full sequence | sequence record 452460 | Addgene NGS Result
TTGAGATCCTTTTTTTCTGCGCGTAATCTGCTGCTTGCAAACAAAAAAACCACCGCTACCAGCGGTGGTT
TGTTTGCCGGATCAAGAGCTACCAACTCTTTTTCCGAAGGTAACTGGCTTCAGCAGAGCGCAGATACCAA
ATACTGTTCTTCTAGTGTAGCCGTAGTTAGGCCACCACTTCAAGAACTCTGTAGCACCGCCTACATACCT
CGCTCTGCTAATCCTGTTACCAGTGGCTGCTGCCAGTGGCGATAAGTCGTGTCTTACCGGGTTGGACTCA
AGACGATAGTTACCGGATAAGGCGCAGCGGTCGGGCTGAACGGGGGGTTCGTGCACACAGCCCAGCTTGG
AGCGAACGACCTACACCGAACTGAGATACCTACAGCGTGAGCTATGAGAAAGCGCCACGCTTCCCGAAGG
GAGAAAGGCGGACAGGTATCCGGTAAGCGGCAGGGTCGGAACAGGAGAGCGCACGAGGGAGCTTCCAGGG
GGAAACGCCTGGTATCTTTATAGTCCTGTCGGGTTTCGCCACCTCTGACTTGAGCGTCGATTTTTGTGAT
GCTCGTCAGGGGGGCGGAGCCTATGGAAAAACGCCAGCAACGCGGCCTTTTTACGGTTCCTGGCCTTTTG
CTGGCCTTTTGCTCACATGTTCTTTCCTGCGTTATCCCCTGATTCTGTGGATAACCGTATTACCGCCATG
CATTAGTTATTAATAGTAATCAATTACGGGGTCATTAGTTCATAGCCCATATATGGAGTTCCGCGTTACA
TAACTTACGGTAAATGGCCCGCCTGGCTGACCGCCCAACGACCCCCGCCCATTGACGTCAATAATGACGT
ATGTTCCCATAGTAACGCCAATAGGGACTTTCCATTGACGTCAATGGGTGGAGTATTTACGGTAAACTGC
CCACTTGGCAGTACATCAAGTGTATCATATGCCAAGTACGCCCCCTATTGACGTCAATGACGGTAAATGG
CCCGCCTGGCATTATGCCCAGTACATGACCTTATGGGACTTTCCTACTTGGCAGTACATCTACGTATTAG
TCATCGCTATTACCATGGTGATGCGGTTTTGGCAGTACATCAATGGGCGTGGATAGCGGTTTGACTCACG
GGGATTTCCAAGTCTCCACCCCATTGACGTCAATGGGAGTTTGTTTTGGCACCAAAATCAACGGGACTTT
CCAAAATGTCGTAACAACTCCGCCCCATTGACGCAAATGGGCGGTAGGCGTGTACGGTGGGAGGTCTATA
TAAGCAGAGCTGGTTTAGTGAACCGTCAGATCCGCTAGCGATTACGCCAAGCTCGAAATTAACCCTCACT
AAAGGGAACAAAAGCTGGAGCTCCACCGCGGTGGCGGCCGCCATGGAGCAGAAACTCATCTCTGAAGAGG
ATCTGGCCCGGGCGGATCCAATGGCATTGGTTTTTCAATTCGGGCAGCCCGTCAGGGCTCAGCCTCTGCC
AGGACTCTGCCACGGCAAGCTCATTCGGACAAACGCCTGTGATGTGTGCAACAGCACCGATCTTCCGGAA
GTCGAGATCATTAGCCTGCTGGAGGAGCAGCTGCCCCATTATAAGTTAAGAGCCGACACCATCTACGGTT
ATGACCACGACGACTGGCTCCATACACCTCTCATTTCTCCAGATGCCAACATTGACCTCACAACCGAGCA
AATTGAAGAGACGTTAAAATACTTCCTTTTATGTGCTGAAAGAGTTGGCCAGATGACTAAGACATATAAT
GACATAGATGCTGTCACTCGGCTTCTTGAGGAGAAAGAGCGGGATTTAGAATTGGCCGCTCGCATCGGCC
AGTCGTTGTTGAAGAAGAACAAGACCCTAACCGAGAGGAACGAGCTGCTGGAGGAGCAGGTGGAACACAT
CAGGGAGGAGGTGTCTCAGCTCCGGCATGAGCTGTCCATGAAGGATGAGCTGCTTCAGTTCTACACCAGC
GCTGCGGAGGAGAGTGAGCCCGAGTCCGTTTGCTCAACCCCGTTGAAGAGGAATGAGTCGTCCTCCTCAG
TCCAGAATTACTTTCATTTGGATTCTCTTCAAAAGAAGCTGAAAGACCTTGAAGAGGAGAATGTTGTACT
TCGATCCGAGGCCAGCCAGCTGAAGACAGAGACCATCACCTATGAGGAGAAGGAGCAGCAGCTGGTCAAT
GACTGCGTGAAGGAGCTGAGGGATGCCAATGTCCAGATTGCTAGTATCTCAGAGGAACTGGCCAAGAAGA
CGGAAGATGCTGCCCGCCAGCAAGAGGAGATCACACACCTGCTATCGCAAATAGTTGATTTGCAGAAAAA
GGCAAAAGCTTGCGCAGTGGAAAATGAAGAACTTGTCCAGCATCTGGGGGCTGCTAAGGATGCCCAGCGG
CAGCTCACAGCCGAGCTGCGTGAGCTGGAGGACAAGTACGCAGAGTGCATGGAGATGCTGCATGAGGCGC
AGGAGGAGCTGAAGAACCTCCGGAACAAAACCATGCCCAATACCACGTCTCGGCGCTACCACTCGCTGGG
CCTGTTTCCCATGGATTCCTTGGCAGCAGAGATTGAGGGAACGATGCGCAAGGAGCTGCAGTTGGAAGAG
GCCGAGTCTCCAGACATCACTCACCAGAAGCGTGTCTTTGAGACAGTAAGAAACATCAACCAGGTTGTCA
AGCAGAGATCTCTGACCCCTTCTCCCATGAACATCCCCGGCTCCAACCAGTCCTCGGCCATGAACTCCCT
CCTGTCCAGCTGCGTCAGCACCCCCCGGTCCAGCTTCTACGGCAGCGACATAGGCAACGTCGTCCTCGAC
AACAAGACCAACAGCATCATTCTGGAAACAGAGGCAGCCGACCTGGGAAACGATGAGCGGAGTAAGAAGC
CGGGGACGCCGGGCACCCCAGGCTCCCACGACCTGGAGACGGCGCTGAGGCGGCTGTCCCTGCGCCGGGA
GAACTACCTCTCGGAGAGGAGGTTCTTTGAGGAGGAGCAAGAGAGGAAGCTCCAGGAGCTGGCGGAGAAG
GGCGAGCTGCGCAGCGGCTCCCTCACACCCACTGAGAGCATCATGTCCCTGGGCACGCACTCCCGCTTCT
CCGAGTTCACCGGCTTCTCTGGCATGTCCTTCAGCAGCCGCTCCTACCTGCCTGAGAAGCTCCAGATCGT
GAAGCCGCTGGAAGGTTCTGCCACACTTCACCACTGGCAGCAGTTGGCCCAACCTCACCTTGGGGGCATC
CTGGACCCCCGGCCTGGTGTGGTCACCAAGGGCTTCCGGACGCTGGATGTTGACCTGGACGAAGTGTACT
GCCTTAACGACTTTGAAGAAGATGACACAGGTGACCACATTTCTCTCCCACGCCTAGCTACCTCCACTCC
AGTTCAGCACCCAGAGACCTCAGCGCACCATCCTGGGAAGTGCATGTCTCAGACCAACTCCACCTTCACC
TTCACCACCTGTCGCATCCTGCATCCTTCAGATGAGCTCACTCGGGTCACACCAAGCCTTAACTCAGCCC
CAACTCCAGCTTGTGGCAGCACCAGCCACTTGAAATCCACGCCGGTGGCCACACCATGCACTCCACGGAG
ACTGGCCCTGGCTGAGTCCTTCACTAACACCCGTGAGTCCACGACCACCATGAGCACATCCCTGGGGCTC
GTGTGGCTGTTGAAGGAGCGGGGCATTTCTGCTGCCGTGTACGACCCCCAGAGCTGGGACAGGGCCGGCC
GGGGCTCCCTCCTGCACTCCTACACGCCCAAGATGGCTGTGATCCCCTCTACTCCGCCGAACTCGCCTAT
GCAGACACCCACATCCTCCCCACCCTCCTTTGAGTTCAAGTGCACGAGCCCTCCCTACGACAATTTCCTG
GCTTCCAAGCCAGCCAGCTCCATCCTGAGGGAAGTGAGAGAAAAGAACGTCCGCAGCAGCGAGAGCCAGA
CCGACGTGTCCGTCTCCAACCTCAACCTCGTGGACAAAGTCAGGAGGTTTGGGGTGGCCAAAGTGGTGAA
CTCAGGGCGAGCCCATGTCCCCACCTTGACTGAGGAGCAGGGACCCCTCCTCTGTGGGCCCCCGGGGCCA
GCACCAGCCCTTGTTCCCAGAGGCCTGGTACCTGAGGGCCTGCCCCTCAGATGCCCCACTGTCACCAGTG
CCATCGGTGGGCTGCAGCTCAATAGTGGCATCCGGCGGAATCGCAGCTTCCCCACCATGGTGGGATCTAG
CATGCAGATGAAAGCTCCTGTGACTCTCACCTCGGGCATCTTGATGGGTGCTAAGCTCTCCAAACAAACT
AGCTTACGGTAAGTCTCGAGGGGGGGCCCGGTACCTTAATTAATTAAGGTACCAGGTAAGTGTACCCAAT
TCGCCCTATAGTGAGTCGTATTACAATTCACTCGATCGCCCTTCCCAACAGTTGCGCAGCCTGAATGGCG
AATGGAGATCCAATTTTTAAGTGTATAATGTGTTAAACTACTGATTCTAATTGTTTGTGTATTTTAGATT
CACAGTCCCAAGGCTCATTTCAGGCCCCTCAGTCCTCACAGTCTGTTCATGATCATAATCAGCCATACCA
CATTTGTAGAGGTTTTACTTGCTTTAAAAAACCTCCCACACCTCCCCCTGAACCTGAAACATAAAATGAA
TGCAATTGTTGTTGTTAACTTGTTTATTGCAGCTTATAATGGTTACAAATAAAGCAATAGCATCACAAAT
TTCACAAATAAAGCATTTTTTTCACTGCATTCTAGTTGTGGTTTGTCCAAACTCATCAATGTATCTTAAC
GCGTAAATTGTAAGCGTTAATATTTTGTTAAAATTCGCGTTAAATTTTTGTTAAATCAGCTCATTTTTTA
ACCAATAGGCCGAAATCGGCAAAATCCCTTATAAATCAAAAGAATAGACCGAGATAGGGT
[37 nt withheld, positions 4891-4927]
AAAGAACGTGGACTCCAACGTCAAAGG
[49 nt withheld, positions 4955-5003]
T
[91 nt withheld, positions 5005-5095]
G
[124 nt withheld, positions 5097-5220]
CAGGTGGCACTTTTCGGGGAAATGTGCGCGGAACCCCTATTTGTTTATTTTTCTAAATACATTCAAATAT
GTATCCGCTCATGAGACAATAACCCTGATAAATGCTTCAATAATATTGAAAAAGGAAGAATCCTGAGGCG
GAAAGAACCAGCTGTGGAATGTGTGTCAGTTAGGGTGTGGAAAGTCCCCAGGCTCCCCAGCAGGCAGAAG
TATGCAAAGCATGCATCTCAATTAGTCAGCAACCAGGTGTGGAAAGTCCCCAGGCTCCCCAGCAGGCAGA
AGTATGCAAAGCATGCATCTCAATTAGTCAGCAACCATAGTCCCGCCCCTAACTCCGCCCATCCCGCCCC
TAACTCCGCCCAGTTCCGCCCATTCTCCGCCCCATGGCTGACTAATTTTTTTTATTTATGCAGAGGCCGA
GGCCGCCTCGGCCTCTGAGCTATTCCAGAAGTAGTGAGGAGGCTTTTTTGGAGGCCTAGGCTTTTGCAAA
GATCGATCAAGAGACAGGATGAGGATCGTTTCGCATGATTGAACAAGATGGATTGCACGCAGGTTCTCCG
GCCGCTTGGGTGGAGAGGCTATTCGGCTATGACTGGGCACAACAGACAATCGGCTGCTCTGATGCCGCCG
TGTTCCGGCTGTCAGCGCAGGGGCGCCCGGTTCTTTTTGTCAAGACCGACCTGTCCGGTGCCCTGAATGA
ACTGCAAGACGAGGCAGCGCGGCTATCGTGGCTGGCCACGACGGGCGTTCCTTGCGCAGCTGTGCTCGAC
GTTGTCACTGAAGCGGGAAGGGACTGGCTGCTATTGGGCGAAGTGCCGGGGCAGGATCTCCTGTCATCTC
ACCTTGCTCCTGCCGAGAAAGTATCCATCATGGCTGATGCAATGCGGCGGCTGCATACGCTTGATCCGGC
TACCTGCCCATTCGACCACCAAGCGAAACATCGCATCGAGCGAGCACGTACTCGGATGGAAGCCGGTCTT
GTCGATCAGGATGATCTGGACGAAGAACATCAGGGGCTCGCGCCAGCCGAACTGTTCGCCAGGCTCAAGG
CGAGCATGCCCGACGGCGAGGATCTCGTCGTGACCCATGGCGATGCCTGCTTGCCGAATATCATGGTGGA
AAATGGCCGCTTTTCTGGATTCATCGACTGTGGCCGGCTGGGTGTGGCGGACCGCTATCAGGACATAGCG
TTGGCTACCCGTGATATTGCTGAAGAACTTGGCGGCGAATGGGCTGACCGCTTCCTCGTGCTTTACGGTA
TCGCCGCTCCCGATTCGCAGCGCATCGCCTTCTATCGCCTTCTTGACGAGTTCTTCTGAGCGGGACTCTG
GGGTTCGAAATGACCGACCAAGCGACGCCCAACCTGCCATCACGAGATTTCGATTCCACCGCCGCCTTCT
ATGAAAGGTTGGGCTTCGGAATCGTTTTCCGGGACGCCGGCTGGATGATCCTCCAGCGCGGGGATCTCAT
GCTGGAGTTCTTCGCCCACCCTAGGGGGAGGCTAACTGAAACACGGAAGGAGACAATACCGGAAGGAACC
CGCGCTATGACGGCAATAAAAAGACAGAATAAAACGCACGGTGTTGGGTCGTTTGTTCATAAACGCGGGG
TTCGGTCCCAGGGCTGGCACTCTGTCGATACCCCACCGAGACCCCATTGGGGCCAATACGCCCGCGTTTC
TTCCTTTTCCCCACCCCACCCCCCAAGTTCGGGTGAAGGCCCAGGGCTCGCAGCCAACGTCGGGGCGGCA
GGCCCTGCCATAGCCTCAGGTTACTCATATATACTTTAGATTGATTTAAAACTTCATTTTTAATTTAAAA
GGATCTAGGTGAAGATCCTTTTTGATAATCTCATGACCAAAATCCCTTAACGTGAGTTTTCGTTCCACTG
AGCGTCAGACCCCGTAGAAAAGATCAAAGGATCTTC
